>Addgene plasmid #219250 | SFFV-SMAD1-Brd 320 | addgene full sequence | sequence record 449012 | Addgene NGS Result
ATTTATGCAGAGGCCGAGGCCGCCTCGGCCTCTGAGCTATTCCAGAAGTAGTGAGGAGGCTTTTTTGGAG
GCCTAGGGACGTACCCAATTCGCCCTATAGTGAGTCGTATTACGCGCGCTCACTGGCCGTCGTTTTACAA
CGTCGTGACTGGGAAAACCCTGGCGTTACCCAACTTAATCGCCTTGCAGCACATCCCCCTTTCGCCAGCT
GGCGTAATAGCGAAGAGGCCCGCACCGATCGCCCTTCCCAACAGTTGCGCAGCCTGAATGGCGAATGGG
[124 nt withheld, positions 280-403]
C
[91 nt withheld, positions 405-495]
A
[49 nt withheld, positions 497-545]
CCTTTGACGTTGGAGTCCACGTTCTTT
[37 nt withheld, positions 573-609]
ACCCTATCTCGGTCTATTCTTTTGATTTATAAGGGATTTTGCCGATTTCGGCCTATTGGTTAAAAAATGA
GCTGATTTAACAAAAATTTAACGCGAATTTTAACAAAATATTAACGCTTACAATTTAGGTGGCACTTTTC
GGGGAAATGTGCGCGGAACCCCTATTTGTTTATTTTTCTAAATACATTCAAATATGTATCCGCTCATGAG
ACAATAACCCTGATAAATGCTTCAATAATATTGAAAAAGGAAGAGTATGAGTATTCAACATTTCCGTGTC
GCCCTTATTCCCTTTTTTGCGGCATTTTGCCTTCCTGTTTTTGCTCACCCAGAAACGCTGGTGAAAGTAA
AAGATGCTGAAGATCAGTTGGGTGCACGAGTGGGTTACATCGAACTGGATCTCAACAGCGGTAAGATCCT
TGAGAGTTTTCGCCCCGAAGAACGTTTTCCAATGATGAGCACTTTTAAAGTTCTGCTATGTGGCGCGGTA
TTATCCCGTATTGACGCCGGGCAAGAGCAACTCGGTCGCCGCATACACTATTCTCAGAATGACTTGGTTG
AGTACTCACCAGTCACAGAAAAGCATCTTACGGATGGCATGACAGTAAGAGAATTATGCAGTGCTGCCAT
AACCATGAGTGATAACACTGCGGCCAACTTACTTCTGACAACGATCGGAGGACCGAAGGAGCTAACCGCT
TTTTTGCACAACATGGGGGATCATGTAACTCGCCTTGATCGTTGGGAACCGGAGCTGAATGAAGCCATAC
CAAACGACGAGCGTGACACCACGATGCCTGTAGCAATGGCAACAACGTTGCGCAAACTATTAACTGGCGA
ACTACTTACTCTAGCTTCCCGGCAACAATTAATAGACTGGATGGAGGCGGATAAAGTTGCAGGACCACTT
CTGCGCTCGGCCCTTCCGGCTGGCTGGTTTATTGCTGATAAATCTGGAGCCGGTGAGCGTGGGTCTCGCG
GTATCATTGCAGCACTGGGGCCAGATGGTAAGCCCTCCCGTATCGTAGTTATCTACACGACGGGGAGTCA
GGCAACTATGGATGAACGAAATAGACAGATCGCTGAGATAGGTGCCTCACTGATTAAGCATTGGTAACTG
TCAGACCAAGTTTACTCATATATACTTTAGATTGATTTAAAACTTCATTTTTAATTTAAAAGGATCTAGG
TGAAGATCCTTTTTGATAATCTCATGACCAAAATCCCTTAACGTGAGTTTTCGTTCCACTGAGCGTCAGA
CCCCGTAGAAAAGATCAAAGGATCTTCTTGAGATCCTTTTTTTCTGCGCGTAATCTGCTGCTTGCAAACA
AAAAAACCACCGCTACCAGCGGTGGTTTGTTTGCCGGATCAAGAGCTACCAACTCTTTTTCCGAAGGTAA
CTGGCTTCAGCAGAGCGCAGATACCAAATACTGTTCTTCTAGTGTAGCCGTAGTTAGGCCACCACTTCAA
GAACTCTGTAGCACCGCCTACATACCTCGCTCTGCTAATCCTGTTACCAGTGGCTGCTGCCAGTGGCGAT
AAGTCGTGTCTTACCGGGTTGGACTCAAGACGATAGTTACCGGATAAGGCGCAGCGGTCGGGCTGAACGG
GGGGTTCGTGCACACAGCCCAGCTTGGAGCGAACGACCTACACCGAACTGAGATACCTACAGCGTGAGCT
ATGAGAAAGCGCCACGCTTCCCGAAGGGAGAAAGGCGGACAGGTATCCGGTAAGCGGCAGGGTCGGAACA
GGAGAGCGCACGAGGGAGCTTCCAGGGGGAAACGCCTGGTATCTTTATAGTCCTGTCGGGTTTCGCCACC
TCTGACTTGAGCGTCGATTTTTGTGATGCTCGTCAGGGGGGCGGAGCCTATGGAAAAACGCCAGCAACGC
GGCCTTTTTACGGTTCCTGGCCTTTTGCTGGCCTTTTGCTCACATGTTCTTTCCTGCGTTATCCCCTGAT
TCTGTGGATAACCGTATTACCGCCTTTGAGTGAGCTGATACCGCTCGCCGCAGCCGAACGACCGAGCGCA
GCGAGTCAGTGAGCGAGGAAGCGGAAGAGCGCCCAATACGCAAACCGCCTCTCCCCGCGCGTTGGCCGAT
TCATTAATGCAGCTGGCACGACAGGTTTCCCGACTGGAAAGCGGGCAGTGAGCGCAACGCAATTAATGTG
AGTTAGCTCACTCATTAGGCACCCCAGGCTTTACACTTTATGCTTCCGGCTCGTATGTTGTGTGGAATTG
TGAGCGGATAACAATTTCACACAGGAAACAGCTATGACCATGATTACGCCAAGCGCGCAATTAACCCTCA
CTAAAGGGAACAAAAGCTGGAGCTGCAAGCTTAATGTAGTCTTATGCAATACTCTTGTAGTCTTGCAACA
TGGTAACGATGAGTTAGCAACATGCCTTACAAGGAGAGAAAAAGCACCGTGCATGCCGATTGGTGGAAGT
AAGGTGGTACGATCGTGCCTTATTAGGAAGGCAACAGACGGGTCTGACATGGATTGGACGAACCACTGAA
TTGCCGCATTGCAGAGATATTGTATTTAAGTGCCTAGCTCGATACATAAACGGGTCTCTCTGGTTAGACC
AGATCTGAGCCTGGGAGCTCTCTGGCTAACTAGGGAACCCACTGCTTAAGCCTCAATAAAGCTTGCCTTG
AGTGCTTCAAGTAGTGTGTGCCCGTCTGTTGTGTGACTCTGGTAACTAGAGATCCCTCAGACCCTTTTAG
TCAGTGTGGAAAATCTCTAGCAGTGGCGCCCGAACAGGGACTTGAAAGCGAAAGGGAAACCAGAGGAGCT
CTCTCGACGCAGGACTCGGCTTGCTGAAGCGCGCACGGCAAGAGGCGAGGGGCGGCGACTGGTGAGTACG
CCAAAAATTTTGACTAGCGGAGGCTAGAAGGAGAGAGATGGGTGCGAGAGCGTCAGTATTAAGCGGGGGA
GAATTAGATCGCGATGGGAAAAAATTCGGTTAAGGCCAGGGGGAAAGAAAAAATATAAATTAAAACATAT
AGTATGGGCAAGCAGGGAGCTAGAACGATTCGCAGTTAATCCTGGCCTGTTAGAAACATCAGAAGGCTGT
AGACAAATACTGGGACAGCTACAACCATCCCTTCAGACAGGATCAGAAGAACTTAGATCATTATATAATA
CAGTAGCAACCCTCTATTGTGTGCATCAAAGGATAGAGATAAAAGACACCAAGGAAGCTTTAGACAAGAT
AGAGGAAGAGCAAAACAAAAGTAAGACCACCGCACAGCAAGCGGCCGCTGATCTTCAGACCTGGAGGAGG
AGATATGAGGGACAATTGGAGAAGTGAATTATATAAATATAAAGTAGTAAAAATTGAACCATTAGGAGTA
GCACCCACCAAGGCAAAGAGAAGAGTGGTGCAGAGAGAAAAAAGAGCAGTGGGAATAGGAGCTTTGTTCC
TTGGGTTCTTGGGAGCAGCAGGAAGCACTATGGGCGCAGCGTCAATGACGCTGACGGTACAGGCCAGACA
ATTATTGTCTGGTATAGTGCAGCAGCAGAACAATTTGCTGAGGGCTATTGAGGCGCAACAGCATCTGTTG
CAACTCACAGTCTGGGGCATCAAGCAGCTCCAGGCAAGAATCCTGGCTGTGGAAAGATACCTAAAGGATC
AACAGCTCCTGGGGATTTGGGGTTGCTCTGGAAAACTCATTTGCACCACTGCTGTGCCTTGGAATGCTAG
TTGGAGTAATAAATCTCTGGAACAGATTTGGAATCACACGACCTGGATGGAGTGGGACAGAGAAATTAAC
AATTACACAAGCTTAATACACTCCTTAATTGAAGAATCGCAAAACCAGCAAGAAAAGAATGAACAAGAAT
TATTGGAATTAGATAAATGGGCAAGTTTGTGGAATTGGTTTAACATAACAAATTGGCTGTGGTATATAAA
ATTATTCATAATGATAGTAGGAGGCTTGGTAGGTTTAAGAATAGTTTTTGCTGTACTTTCTATAGTGAAT
AGAGTTAGGCAGGGATATTCACCATTATCGTTTCAGACCCACCTCCCAACCCCGAGGGGACCCGACAGGC
CCGAAGGAATAGAAGAAGAAGGTGGAGAGAGAGACAGAGACAGATCCATTCGATTAGTGAACGGATCTCG
ACGGTATCGGTTAACTTTTAAAAGAAAAGGGGGGATTGGGGGGTACAGTGCAGGGGAAAGAATAGTAGAC
ATAATAGCAACAGACATACAAACTAAAGAATTACAAAAACAAATTACAAAAATTCAAAATTTTATCGATC
ACGAGACTAGCCTCGAGCTGGCTGCAGTAACGCCATTTTGCAAGGCATGGAAAAATACCAAACCAAGAAT
AGAGAAGTTCAGATCAAGGGCGGGTACATGAAAATAGCTAACGTTGGGCCAAACAGGATATCTGCGGTGA
GCAGTTTCGGCCCCGGCCCGGGGCCAAGAACAGATGGTCACCGCAGTTTCGGCCCCGGCCCGAGGCCAAG
AACAGATGGTCCCCAGATATGGCCCAACCCTCAGCAGTTTCTTAAGACCCATCAGATGTTTCCAGGCTCC
CCCAAGGACCTGAAATGACCCTGCGCCTTATTTGAATTAACCAATCAGCCTGCTTCTCGCTTCTGTTCGC
GCGCTTCTGCTTCCCGAGCTCTATAAAAGAGCTCACAACCCCTCACTCGGCGCGCCAGTCCTCCGACAGA
CTGAGTCGGCCGGTCGAATCAAGCTTATCGATACCGTCGACGGATCCGCTAGCCCGCGGTTCGAAATGAA
TGTGACAAGTTTATTTTCCTTTACAAGTCCAGCTGTGAAGAGACTTCTTGGGTGGAAACAGGGCGATGAA
GAAGAAAAATGGGCAGAGAAAGCTGTTGATGCTTTGGTGAAAAAACTGAAGAAAAAGAAAGGTGCCATGG
AGGAACTGGAAAAGGCCTTGAGCTGCCCAGGGCAACCGAGTAACTGTGTCACCATTCCCCGCTCTCTGGA
TGGCAGGCTGCAAGTCTCCCACCGGAAGGGACTGCCTCATGTCATTTACTGCCGTGTGTGGCGCTGGCCC
GATCTTCAGAGCCACCATGAACTAAAACCACTGGAATGCTGTGAGTTTCCTTTTGGTTCCAAGCAGAAGG
AGGTCTGCATCAATCCCTACCACTATAAGAGAGTAGAAAGCCCTGTACTTCCTCCTGTGCTGGTTCCAAG
ACACAGCGAATATAATCCTCAGCACAGCCTCTTAGCTCAGTTCCGTAACTTAGGACAAAATGAGCCTCAC
ATGCCACTCAACGCCACTTTTCCAGATTCTTTCCAGCAACCCAACAGCCACCCGTTTCCTCACTCTCCCA
ATAGCAGTTACCCAAACTCTCCTGGGAGCAGCAGCAGCACCTACCCTCACTCTCCCACCAGCTCAGACCC
AGGAAGCCCTTTCCAGATGCCAGCTGATACGCCCCCACCTGCTTACCTGCCTCCTGAAGACCCCATGACC
CAGGATGGCTCTCAGCCGATGGACACAAACATGATGGCGCCTCCCCTGCCCTCAGAAATCAACAGAGGAG
ATGTTCAGGCGGTTGCTTATGAGGAACCAAAACACTGGTGCTCTATTGTCTACTATGAGCTCAACAATCG
TGTGGGTGAAGCGTTCCATGCCTCCTCCACAAGTGTGTTGGTGGATGGTTTCACTGATCCTTCCAACAAT
AAGAACCGTTTCTGCCTTGGGCTGCTCTCCAATGTTAACCGGAATTCCACTATTGAAAACACCAGGCGGC
ATATTGGAAAAGGAGTTCATCTTTATTATGTTGGAGGGGAGGTGTATGCCGAATGCCTTAGTGACAGTAG
CATCTTTGTGCAAAGTCGGAACTGCAACTACCATCATGGATTTCATCCTACTACTGTTTGCAAGATCCCT
AGTGGGTGTAGTCTGAAAATTTTTAACAACCAAGAATTTGCTCAGTTATTGGCACAGTCTGTGAACCATG
GATTTGAGACAGTCTATGAGCTTACAAAAATGTGTACTATACGTATGAGCTTTGTGAAGGGCTGGGGAGC
AGAATACCACCGCCAGGATGTTACTAGCACCCCCTGCTGGATTGAGATACATCTGCACGGCCCCCTCCAG
TGGCTGGATAAAGTTCTTACTCAAATGGGTTCACCTCATAATCCTATTTCATCTGTATCTTAAACCGGTC
GGATCCCCCGGGCTGCAGGAATTCGAGCATCTTACCGCCATTTATTCCCATATTTGTTCTGTTTTTCTTG
ATTTGGGTATACATTTAAATGTTAATAAAACAAAATGGTGGGGCAATCATTTACATTTTTAGGGATATGT
AATTACTAGTTCAGGTGTATTGCCACAAGACAAACATGTTAAGAAACTTTCCCGTTATTTACGCTCTGTT
CCTGTTAATCAACCTCTGGATTACAAAATTTGTGAAAGATTGACTGATATTCTTAACTATGTTGCTCCTT
TTACGCTGTGTGGATATGCTGCTTTAATGCCTCTGTATCATGCTATTGCTTCCCGTACGGCTTTCGTTTT
CTCCTCCTTGTATAAATCCTGGTTGCTGTCTCTTTATGAGGAGTTGTGGCCCGTTGTCCGTCAACGTGGC
GTGGTGTGCTCTGTGTTTGCTGACGCAACCCCCACTGGCTGGGGCATTGCCACCACCTGTCAACTCCTTT
CTGGGACTTTCGCTTTCCCCCTCCCGATCGCCACGGCAGAACTCATCGCCGCCTGCCTTGCCCGCTGCTG
GACAGGGGCTAGGTTGCTGGGCACTGATAATTCCGTGGTGTTGTCGGGGAAGCTGACGTCCTTTGCAATT
CGATATCAAGCTGTACCTTCTAGATGTACATGCAATACAGCGCTTCTAGACCAATGACTTACAAGGCAGC
TGTAGATCTTAGCCACTTTTTAAAAGAAAAGGGGGGACTGGAAGGGCTAATTCACTCCCAACGAAGACAA
GATCTGCTTTTTGCTTGTACTGGGTCTCTCTGGTTAGACCAGATCTGAGCCTGGGAGCTCTCTGGCTAAC
TAGGGAACCCACTGCTTAAGCCTCAATAAAGCTTGCCTTGAGTGCTTCAAGTAGTGTGTGCCCGTCTGTT
GTGTGACTCTGGTAACTAGAGATCCCTCAGACCCTTTTAGTCAGTGTGGAAAATCTCTAGCAGTAGTAGT
TCATGTCATCTTATTATTCAGTATTTATAACTTGCAAAGAAATGAATATCAGAGAGTGAGAGGAACTTGT
TTATTGCAGCTTATAATGGTTACAAATAAAGCAATAGCATCACAAATTTCACAAATAAAGCATTTTTTTC
ACTGCATTCTAGTTGTGGTTTGTCCAAACTCATCAATGTATCTTATCATGTCTGGCTCTAGCTATCCCGC
CCCTAACTCCGCCCATCCCGCCCCTAACTCCGCCCAGTTCCGCCCATTCTCCGCCCCATGGCTGACTAAT
TTTTTTT
Features (pLannotate 1.2.2; 29 found; start..end, strand, type, name):
     94..112     -  promoter       T7 promoter: promoter for bacteriophage T7 RNA polymerase
    120..275     +  CDS            lacZα (fragment): LacZα fragment of β-galactosidase; lacZ fragment
    280..708     +  rep_origin     f1 ori (sequence partly withheld): f1 bacteriophage origin of replication; arrow indicates direction of (+) strand synthesis
    761..865     +  promoter       AmpR promoter: bla
    866..1726    +  CDS            AmpR: β-lactamase; bla; confers resistance to ampicillin, carbenicillin, and related antibiotics
   1897..2485    +  rep_origin     ori: high-copy-number ColE1/pMB1/pBR322/pUC origin of replication
   2668..2760    +  CDS            lacI (fragment): lac repressor; lacI; The lac repressor binds to the lac operator to inhibit transcription in E. coli. This inhibition can be relieved by adding lactose or isopropyl-β-D-thiogalactopyranoside (IPTG).
   2773..2794    +  protein_bind   CAP binding site: CAP binding activates transcription in the presence of cAMP. E. coli catabolite activator protein
   2809..2839    +  promoter       lac promoter: promoter for the E. coli lac operon
   2847..2863    +  protein_bind   lac operator: The lac repressor binds to the lac operator to inhibit transcription in E. coli. This inhibition can be relieved by adding lactose or isopropyl-β-D-thiogalactopyranoside (IPTG). lac repressor encoded by lacI
   2908..2926    +  promoter       T3 promoter: promoter for bacteriophage T3 RNA polymerase
   2954..3180    +  promoter       RSV promoter: Rous sarcoma virus enhancer/promoter
   3181..3361    +  LTR            5' LTR (truncated): truncated 5' long terminal repeat (LTR) from HIV-1
   3408..3533    +  misc_feature   HIV-1 Ψ: packaging signal of human immunodeficiency virus type 1
   3517..3880    +  CDS            HIV-1 gag (fragment): gag protein from human immunodeficiency virus 1; gag
   4026..4259    +  misc_feature   RRE: The Rev response element (RRE) of HIV-1 allows for Rev-dependent mRNA export from the nucleus to the cytoplasm.
   4636..4736    +  CDS            Rev (fragment): human immunodeficiency virus 1 (HIV-1) Rev protein; rev; enhances nuclear export of unspliced and incompletely spliced viral mRNAs
   4755..4872    +  misc_feature   cPPT/CTS: central polypurine tract and central termination sequence of HIV-1
   4906..5307    +  promoter       SFFV promoter: spleen focus-forming virus long terminal repeat (LTR) promoter
   5317..5340    +  misc_feature   MCS (fragment): pBluescript multiple cloning site
   5365..6759    +  CDS            SMAD1: SMAD1_HUMAN - Also known as BSP1, MADH1, MADR1. Experimental evidence at protein level: Swiss-Prot protein existence level 1. Transcriptional modulator activated by BMP (bone morphogenetic proteins) type 1 receptor kinase. SMAD1 is a receptor- regulated SMAD (R-SMAD). SMAD1/OAZ1/PSMB4 complex mediates the degradation of the CREBBP/EP300 repressor SNIP1. May act synergistically with SMAD4 and YY1 in bone morphogenetic protein (BMP)- mediated cardiac-specific gene expression. From Homo sapiens (Human).
   6770..6795    +  misc_feature   MCS (fragment): pBluescript multiple cloning site
   6795..6854    +  CDS            S (fragment): HBSAG_WHV6 - Experimental evidence at transcript level: Swiss-Prot protein existence level 2. The middle envelope protein plays an important role in the budding of the virion. It is involved in the induction of budding in a nucleocapsid independent way. In this process the majority of envelope proteins bud to form subviral lipoprotein particles of 22 nm of diameter that do not contain a nucleocapsid (By similarity). From Woodchuck hepatitis B virus (isolate w64/pWS23) (WHV).
   6986..7389    +  misc_feature   WPRE: woodchuck hepatitis virus posttranscriptional regulatory element
   7447..7506    +  CDS            nef (fragment): NEF_HV1Z2 - Experimental evidence at protein level: Swiss-Prot protein existence level 1. Extracellular Nef protein targets CD4(+) T-lymphocytes for apoptosis by interacting with CXCR4 surface receptors. From Human immunodeficiency virus type 1 group M subtype D (isolate Z2/CDC-Z34) (HIV-1).
   7508..7741    +  LTR            3' LTR (ΔU3): self-inactivating 3' long terminal repeat (LTR) from HIV-1
   7813..7934    +  polyA_signal   SV40 poly(A) signal: SV40 polyadenylation signal
   7953..7974    +  rep_origin     SV40 ori (fragment): SV40 origin of replication
   7974..73      +  rep_origin     SV40 ori (across the origin): SV40 origin of replication
