[The description below was written by a language model from this plasmid's Addgene catalogue record and pLannotate feature annotations shown in this document.]
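Description:
SFFV-SMAD1-Brd 320 is a lentiviral transfer plasmid built on the SFFV-MCS backbone for delivering and constitutively expressing human SMAD1, a BMP-responsive receptor-regulated SMAD transcription factor, together with an identifying DNA barcode. In bacteria it is maintained through a high-copy ColE1/pUC-type origin and selected with ampicillin via the β-lactamase gene. The backbone also carries an f1 origin and pBluescript-derived remnants (lac promoter/operator, lacZα fragment, T3 and T7 promoters). The sequenced record is about 8.0 kb, consistent with the stated backbone and insert sizes.

The viral portion has a third-generation, self-inactivating layout. An RSV promoter fused to a truncated HIV-1 5' LTR drives Tat-independent production of the genomic RNA in packaging cells. It is followed by the Ψ packaging signal with a partial gag sequence, the Rev response element for nuclear export of the unspliced RNA, and the cPPT/CTS, which aids transduction. The internal spleen focus-forming virus promoter, which is strongly active in haematopoietic cells, drives the SMAD1 open reading frame, cloned between flanking multiple-cloning-site remnants. No epitope tag, reporter or mammalian selection marker is annotated. A WPRE downstream enhances transcript stability and expression, and the cassette ends in a ΔU3 3' LTR followed by an SV40 polyadenylation signal and SV40 origin sequence.

According to the depositor, the barcode sits in an XbaI site after the WPRE. It is not annotated in the feature table, but this placement would include it in the SMAD1 transcript. The plasmid belongs to a barcoded transcription factor collection for combinatorial screening of immune cell reprogramming, where the barcode identifies which factors each transduced cell received.
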