Addgene plasmid #219250: SFFV-SMAD1-Brd 320
Purpose: Transcription factor SMAD1 with a specific barcode assigned.
Depositing lab: Filipe Pereira. Depositing organization: Center for Neuroscience and Cell Biology, University of Coimbra. Publication: A combinatorial transcription factor screening platform for immune cell reprogramming. Kurochkin I, Altman AR, Caiado I, Pertiga-Cabral D, Halitzki E, Minaeva M, Zimmermannova O, Henriques-Oliveira L, Klein D, Nair M, Oliveira D, Cajal LR, Knittel R, Feick C, Ringner M, Martin M, Cirovic B, Pires CF, Rosa FF, Sitnicka E, Theis FJ, Pereira CF. Cell Syst. 2026 Jan 21;17(1):101457. doi: 10.1016/j.cels.2025.101457. Epub 2026 Jan 14. PubMed 41539305.
Backbone
  Vector backbone: SFFV-MCS
  Backbone size w/o insert (bp): 6638
  Vector type: Lentiviral
Growth in bacteria
  Bacterial resistance: Ampicillin, 100 μg/mL
  Growth temperature: 37°C
  Growth strain: NEB Stable
  Copy number: High Copy
Gene/Insert
  Gene/Insert name: SMAD1
  Species: H. sapiens (human)
  Insert size (bp): 1398
  Entrez Gene: SMAD1 (a.k.a. BSP-1, BSP1, JV4-1, JV41, MADH1, MADR1)
  Promoter: The spleen focus-forming virus (SFFV) promoter
  Cloning method: Restriction Enzyme; 5′ cloning site Bsp119I (not destroyed); 3′ cloning site BstHI (not destroyed)
Terms and licenses: Academic/Nonprofit Terms; Industry Terms: Not Available to Industry
Depositor comments: Barcode sequence cloned into XbaI restriction site. Design of plasmid is as follows: SFFV-[TF sequence]-WPRE-[Barcode sequence].
How to cite: SFFV-SMAD1-Brd 320 was a gift from Filipe Pereira (Addgene plasmid # 219250 ; http://n2t.net/addgene:219250 ; RRID:Addgene_219250)
