>Addgene plasmid #219250 | SFFV-SMAD1-Brd 320 | depositor partial sequence | sequence record 428230 | TF ORF
ATGAATGTGACAAGTTTATTTTCCTTTACAAGTCCAGCTGTGAAGAGACTTCTTGGGTGGAAACAGGGCG
ATGAAGAAGAAAAATGGGCAGAGAAAGCTGTTGATGCTTTGGTGAAAAAACTGAAGAAAAAGAAAGGTGC
CATGGAGGAACTGGAAAAGGCCTTGAGCTGCCCAGGGCAACCGAGTAACTGTGTCACCATTCCCCGCTCT
CTGGATGGCAGGCTGCAAGTCTCCCACCGGAAGGGACTGCCTCATGTCATTTACTGCCGTGTGTGGCGCT
GGCCCGATCTTCAGAGCCACCATGAACTAAAACCACTGGAATGCTGTGAGTTTCCTTTTGGTTCCAAGCA
GAAGGAGGTCTGCATCAATCCCTACCACTATAAGAGAGTAGAAAGCCCTGTACTTCCTCCTGTGCTGGTT
CCAAGACACAGCGAATATAATCCTCAGCACAGCCTCTTAGCTCAGTTCCGTAACTTAGGACAAAATGAGC
CTCACATGCCACTCAACGCCACTTTTCCAGATTCTTTCCAGCAACCCAACAGCCACCCGTTTCCTCACTC
TCCCAATAGCAGTTACCCAAACTCTCCTGGGAGCAGCAGCAGCACCTACCCTCACTCTCCCACCAGCTCA
GACCCAGGAAGCCCTTTCCAGATGCCAGCTGATACGCCCCCACCTGCTTACCTGCCTCCTGAAGACCCCA
TGACCCAGGATGGCTCTCAGCCGATGGACACAAACATGATGGCGCCTCCCCTGCCCTCAGAAATCAACAG
AGGAGATGTTCAGGCGGTTGCTTATGAGGAACCAAAACACTGGTGCTCTATTGTCTACTATGAGCTCAAC
AATCGTGTGGGTGAAGCGTTCCATGCCTCCTCCACAAGTGTGTTGGTGGATGGTTTCACTGATCCTTCCA
ACAATAAGAACCGTTTCTGCCTTGGGCTGCTCTCCAATGTTAACCGGAATTCCACTATTGAAAACACCAG
GCGGCATATTGGAAAAGGAGTTCATCTTTATTATGTTGGAGGGGAGGTGTATGCCGAATGCCTTAGTGAC
AGTAGCATCTTTGTGCAAAGTCGGAACTGCAACTACCATCATGGATTTCATCCTACTACTGTTTGCAAGA
TCCCTAGTGGGTGTAGTCTGAAAATTTTTAACAACCAAGAATTTGCTCAGTTATTGGCACAGTCTGTGAA
CCATGGATTTGAGACAGTCTATGAGCTTACAAAAATGTGTACTATACGTATGAGCTTTGTGAAGGGCTGG
GGAGCAGAATACCACCGCCAGGATGTTACTAGCACCCCCTGCTGGATTGAGATACATCTGCACGGCCCCC
TCCAGTGGCTGGATAAAGTTCTTACTCAAATGGGTTCACCTCATAATCCTATTTCATCTGTATCTTAA
