>Addgene plasmid #219250 | SFFV-SMAD1-Brd 320 | depositor partial sequence | sequence record 428231 | Barcode sequence
TGTACATGCAATACAGCGCT
